>Addgene plasmid #117442 | RT60 | addgene full sequence | sequence record 226723 | Addgene NGS Result
CCCTATGGTGCACTCTCAGTACAATCTGCTCTGATGCCGCATAGTTAAGCCAGTATCTGCTCCCTGCTTG
TGTGTTGGAGGTCGCTGAGTAGTGCGCGAGCAAAATTTAAGCTACAACAAGGCAAGGCTTGACCGACAAT
TGCATGAAGAATCTGCTTAGGGTTAGGCGTTTTGCGCTGCTTCGCGATGTACGGGCCAGATATACGCGTT
GACATTGATTATTGACTAGTTATTAATAGTAATCAATTACGGGGTCATTAGTTCATAGCCCATATATGGA
GTTCCGCGTTACATAACTTACGGTAAATGGCCCGCCTGGCTGACCGCCCAACGACCCCCGCCCATTGACG
TCAATAATGACGTATGTTCCCATAGTAACGCCAATAGGGACTTTCCATTGACGTCAATGGGTGGAGTATT
TACGGTAAACTGCCCACTTGGCAGTACATCAAGTGTATCATATGCCAAGTACGCCCCCTATTGACGTCAA
TGACGGTAAATGGCCCGCCTGGCATTATGCCCAGTACATGACCTTATGGGACTTTCCTACTTGGCAGTAC
ATCTACGTATTAGTCATCGCTATTACCATGGTGATGCGGTTTTGGCAGTACATCAATGGGCGTGGATAGC
GGTTTGACTCACGGGGATTTCCAAGTCTCCACCCCATTGACGTCAATGGGAGTTTGTTTTGGCACCAAAA
TCAACGGGACTTTCCAAAATGTCGTAACAACTCCGCCCCATTGACGCAAATGGGCGGTAGGCGTGTACGG
TGGGAGGTCTATATAAGCAGAGCTCTCTGGCTAACTAGAGAACCCACTGCTTACTGGCTTATCGAAATTA
ATACGACTCACTATAGGGAGACCCAAGCTGGCTAGTTAAGCTTGGTACCGAGCTCGGATCCATGAATGAA
AAATCTTGCTCTTTCCATAGTAAAGAAGAATTAAGAGATGGACAGGGTGAAAGATTGTCTGCTGGATATT
CTCCATCATATGACAAGGACAAGAGTGTTCTGGCTTTCAGAGGAATCCCTATCTCAGAGTTGAAGAACCA
TGGCATTCTCCAGGCTCTGACCACAGAAGCTTATGAATGGGAGCCACGTGTTGTGAGTACAGAGGTGGTC
AGAGCCCAAGAAGAATGGGAAGCTGTGGACACCATCCAGCCAGAGACAGGGAGCCAAGCTAGCTCAGAGC
AGCCTGGGCAGCTAATCTCCTTCAGTGAGGCCCTGCAGCACTTCCAGACTGTGGACCTTTCCCCCTTCAA
GAAAAGAATCCAGCCAACTATTCGAAGGACTGGGCTCGCCGCCCTCCGACACTACCTCTTCGGGCCTCCA
AAGCTCCACCAGCGCCTTCGGGAAGAAAGGGACTTGGTCCTGACCATTGCTCAGTGTGGCCTGGATAGCC
AAGACCCAGTGCATGGCCGAGTCCTCCAGACCATCTATAAGAAGCTGACCGGCTCCAAGTTTGACTGTGC
CCTTCATGGAAACCACTGGGAGGACCTGGGCTTTCAGGGAGCGAATCCAGCCACAGACCTGAGAGGCGCA
GGCTTCCTTGCCCTCCTGCATCTGCTCTACCTGGTGATGGACTCAAAGACCTTGCCGATGGCGCAGGAGA
TTTTCCGCCTGTCTCGTCACCACATCCAGCAATTCCCTTTCTGTTTGATGTCCGTGAACATCACCCACAT
TGCCATCCAGGCCTTGAGAGAGGAGTGTCTCTCCAGAGAGTGTAATCGGCAGCAGAAGGTCATCCCCGTG
GTGAACAGCTTCTATGCCGCCACATTCCTCCACCTCGCACATGTCTGGAGGACACAGCGGAAGACCATCT
CAGACTCGGGCTTTGTCCTCAAAGAGTTGGAAGTATTGGCCAAGAAGAGCCCACGGCGGCTGCTCAAGAC
CCTGGAGCTGTACTTGGCCAGGGTGTCAAAGGGACAGGCCTCCTTGTTGGGAGCACAGAAGTGCTATGGG
CCAGAAGCCCCTCCCTTCAAGGATCTCACCTTCACAGGTGAGAGTGACCTGCAGTCTCACTCATCCGAAG
GCGTATGGCTGATCTACCCATACGATGTTCCAGATTACGCTTAACTCGAGTCTAGAGGGCCCTTCGAACA
AAAACTCATCTCAGAAGAGGATCTGAATATGCATACCGGTCATCATCACCATCACCATTGAGTTTAAACC
CGCTGATCAGCCTCGACTGTGCCTTCTAGTTGCCAGCCATCTGTTGTTTGCCCCTCCCCCGTGCCTTCCT
TGACCCTGGAAGGTGCCACTCCCACTGTCCTTTCCTAATAAAATGAGGAAATTGCATCGCATTGTCTGAG
TAGGTGTCATTCTATTCTGGGGGGTGGGGTGGGGCAGGACAGCAAGGGGGAGGATTGGGAAGACAATAGC
AGGCATGCTGGGGATGCGGTGGGCTCTATGGCTTCTGAGGCGGAAAGAACCAGCTGGGGCTCTAGGGGGT
ATCCCC
[124 nt withheld, positions 2457-2580]
C
[91 nt withheld, positions 2582-2672]
A
[49 nt withheld, positions 2674-2722]
CCTTTGACGTTGGAGTCCACGTTCTTT
[37 nt withheld, positions 2750-2786]
ACCCTATCTCGGTCTATTCTTTTGATTTATAAGGGATTTTGCCGATTTCGGCCTATTGGTTAAAAAATGA
GCTGATTTAACAAAAATTTAACGCGAATTAATTCTGTGGAATGTGTGTCAGTTAGGGTGTGGAAAGTCCC
CAGGCTCCCCAGCAGGCAGAAGTATGCAAAGCATGCATCTCAATTAGTCAGCAACCAGGTGTGGAAAGTC
CCCAGGCTCCCCAGCAGGCAGAAGTATGCAAAGCATGCATCTCAATTAGTCAGCAACCATAGTCCCGCCC
CTAACTCCGCCCATCCCGCCCCTAACTCCGCCCAGTTCCGCCCATTCTCCGCCCCATGGCTGACTAATTT
TTTTTATTTATGCAGAGGCCGAGGCCGCCTCTGCCTCTGAGCTATTCCAGAAGTAGTGAGGAGGCTTTTT
TGGAGGCCTAGGCTTTTGCAAAAAGCTCCCGGGAGCTTGTATATCCATTTTCGGATCTGATCAAGAGACA
GGATGAGGATCGTTTCGCATGATTGAACAAGATGGATTGCACGCAGGTTCTCCGGCCGCTTGGGTGGAGA
GGCTATTCGGCTATGACTGGGCACAACAGACAATCGGCTGCTCTGATGCCGCCGTGTTCCGGCTGTCAGC
GCAGGGGCGCCCGGTTCTTTTTGTCAAGACCGACCTGTCCGGTGCCCTGAATGAACTGCAGGACGAGGCA
GCGCGGCTATCGTGGCTGGCCACGACGGGCGTTCCTTGCGCAGCTGTGCTCGACGTTGTCACTGAAGCGG
GAAGGGACTGGCTGCTATTGGGCGAAGTGCCGGGGCAGGATCTCCTGTCATCTCACCTTGCTCCTGCCGA
GAAAGTATCCATCATGGCTGATGCAATGCGGCGGCTGCATACGCTTGATCCGGCTACCTGCCCATTCGAC
CACCAAGCGAAACATCGCATCGAGCGAGCACGTACTCGGATGGAAGCCGGTCTTGTCGATCAGGATGATC
TGGACGAAGAGCATCAGGGGCTCGCGCCAGCCGAACTGTTCGCCAGGCTCAAGGCGCGCATGCCCGACGG
CGAGGATCTCGTCGTGACCCATGGCGATGCCTGCTTGCCGAATATCATGGTGGAAAATGGCCGCTTTTCT
GGATTCATCGACTGTGGCCGGCTGGGTGTGGCGGACCGCTATCAGGACATAGCGTTGGCTACCCGTGATA
TTGCTGAAGAGCTTGGCGGCGAATGGGCTGACCGCTTCCTCGTGCTTTACGGTATCGCCGCTCCCGATTC
GCAGCGCATCGCCTTCTATCGCCTTCTTGACGAGTTCTTCTGAGCGGGACTCTGGGGTTCGCGAAATGAC
CGACCAAGCGACGCCCAACCTGCCATCACGAGATTTCGATTCCACCGCCGCCTTCTATGAAAGGTTGGGC
TTCGGAATCGTTTTCCGGGACGCCGGCTGGATGATCCTCCAGCGCGGGGATCTCATGCTGGAGTTCTTCG
CCCACCCCAACTTGTTTATTGCAGCTTATAATGGTTACAAATAAAGCAATAGCATCACAAATTTCACAAA
TAAAGCATTTTTTTCACTGCATTCTAGTTGTGGTTTGTCCAAACTCATCAATGTATCTTATCATGTCTGT
ATACCGTCGACCTCTAGCTAGAGCTTGGCGTAATCATGGTCATAGCTGTTTCCTGTGTGAAATTGTTATC
CGCTCACAATTCCACACAACATACGAGCCGGAAGCATAAAGTGTAAAGCCTGGGGTGCCTAATGAGTGAG
CTAACTCACATTAATTGCGTTGCGCTCACTGCCCGCTTTCCAGTCGGGAAACCTGTCGTGCCAGCTGCAT
TAATGAATCGGCCAACGCGCGGGGAGAGGCGGTTTGCGTATTGGGCGCTCTTCCGCTTCCTCGCTCACTG
ACTCGCTGCGCTCGGTCGTTCGGCTGCGGCGAGCGGTATCAGCTCACTCAAAGGCGGTAATACGGTTATC
CACAGAATCAGGGGATAACGCAGGAAAGAACATGTGAGCAAAAGGCCAGCAAAAGGCCAGGAACCGTAAA
AAGGCCGCGTTGCTGGCGTTTTTCCATAGGCTCCGCCCCCCTGACGAGCATCACAAAAATCGACGCTCAA
GTCAGAGGTGGCGAAACCCGACAGGACTATAAAGATACCAGGCGTTTCCCCCTGGAAGCTCCCTCGTGCG
CTCTCCTGTTCCGACCCTGCCGCTTACCGGATACCTGTCCGCCTTTCTCCCTTCGGGAAGCGTGGCGCTT
TCTCATAGCTCACGCTGTAGGTATCTCAGTTCGGTGTAGGTCGTTCGCTCCAAGCTGGGCTGTGTGCACG
AACCCCCCGTTCAGCCCGACCGCTGCGCCTTATCCGGTAACTATCGTCTTGAGTCCAACCCGGTAAGACA
CGACTTATCGCCACTGGCAGCAGCCACTGGTAACAGGATTAGCAGAGCGAGGTATGTAGGCGGTGCTACA
GAGTTCTTGAAGTGGTGGCCTAACTACGGCTACACTAGAAGAACAGTATTTGGTATCTGCGCTCTGCTGA
AGCCAGTTACCTTCGGAAAAAGAGTTGGTAGCTCTTGATCCGGCAAACAAACCACCGCTGGTAGCGGTGG
TTTTTTTGTTTGCAAGCAGCAGATTACGCGCAGAAAAAAAGGATCTCAAGAAGATCCTTTGATCTTTTCT
ACGGGGTCTGACGCTCAGTGGAACGAAAACTCACGTTAAGGGATTTTGGTCATGAGATTATCAAAAAGGA
TCTTCACCTAGATCCTTTTAAATTAAAAATGAAGTTTTAAATCAATCTAAAGTATATATGAGTAAACTTG
GTCTGACAGTTACCAATGCTTAATCAGTGAGGCACCTATCTCAGCGATCTGTCTATTTCGTTCATCCATA
GTTGCCTGACTCCCCGTCGTGTAGATAACTACGATACGGGAGGGCTTACCATCTGGCCCCAGTGCTGCAA
TGATACCGCGAGACCCACGCTCACCGGCTCCAGATTTATCAGCAATAAACCAGCCAGCCGGAAGGGCCGA
GCGCAGAAGTGGTCCTGCAACTTTATCCGCCTCCATCCAGTCTATTAATTGTTGCCGGGAAGCTAGAGTA
AGTAGTTCGCCAGTTAATAGTTTGCGCAACGTTGTTGCCATTGCTACAGGCATCGTGGTGTCACGCTCGT
CGTTTGGTATGGCTTCATTCAGCTCCGGTTCCCAACGATCAAGGCGAGTTACATGATCCCCCATGTTGTG
CAAAAAAGCGGTTAGCTCCTTCGGTCCTCCGATCGTTGTCAGAAGTAAGTTGGCCGCAGTGTTATCACTC
ATGGTTATGGCAGCACTGCATAATTCTCTTACTGTCATGCCATCCGTAAGATGCTTTTCTGTGACTGGTG
AGTACTCAACCAAGTCATTCTGAGAATAGTGTATGCGGCGACCGAGTTGCTCTTGCCCGGCGTCAATACG
GGATAATACCGCGCCACATAGCAGAACTTTAAAAGTGCTCATCATTGGAAAACGTTCTTCGGGGCGAAAA
CTCTCAAGGATCTTACCGCTGTTGAGATCCAGTTCGATGTAACCCACTCGTGCACCCAACTGATCTTCAG
CATCTTTTACTTTCACCAGCGTTTCTGGGTGAGCAAAAACAGGAAGGCAAAATGCCGCAAAAAAGGGAAT
AAGGGCGACACGGAAATGTTGAATACTCATACTCTTCCTTTTTCAATATTATTGAAGCATTTATCAGGGT
TATTGTCTCATGAGCGGATACATATTTGAATGTATTTAGAAAAATAAACAAATAGGGGTTCCGCGCACAT
TTCCCCGAAAAGTGCCACCTGACGTCGACGGATCGGGAGATCTCCCGATC
Features (pLannotate 1.2.2; 21 found; start..end, strand, type, name):
      4..56      -  misc_feature   bom (fragment): basis of mobility region from pBR322
    211..590     +  enhancer       CMV enhancer: human cytomegalovirus immediate early enhancer
    591..794     +  promoter       CMV promoter: human cytomegalovirus (CMV) immediate early promoter
    790..823     +  LTR            5' LTR (truncated) (fragment): truncated 5' long terminal repeat (LTR) from HIV-1
    839..857     +  promoter       T7 promoter: promoter for bacteriophage T7 RNA polymerase
    902..2044    +  CDS            ELMOD3: ELMD3_HUMAN - Also known as RBED1, RBM29. Experimental evidence at protein level: Swiss-Prot protein existence level 1. Acts as a GTPase-activating protein (GAP) for ARL2 with low specific activity. From Homo sapiens (Human).
   2045..2073    +  CDS            3xHA (fragment): three tandem HA epitope tags
   2187..2411    +  polyA_signal   bGH poly(A) signal: bovine growth hormone polyadenylation signal
   2415..2436    +  promoter       SV40 promoter (fragment): SV40 enhancer and early promoter
   2457..2885    +  rep_origin     f1 ori (sequence partly withheld): f1 bacteriophage origin of replication; arrow indicates direction of (+) strand synthesis
   2899..3228    +  promoter       SV40 promoter: SV40 enhancer and early promoter
   3295..4086    +  CDS            neo: KKA2_KLEPN - Also known as kan, nptII. Experimental evidence at protein level: Swiss-Prot protein existence level 1. Resistance to kanamycin, neomycin, paromomycin, ribostamycin, butirosin and gentamicin B. From Klebsiella pneumoniae.
   4112..4270    +  CDS            ble (fragment): BLE_KLEPN - Experimental evidence at protein level: Swiss-Prot protein existence level 1. Binding protein with a strong affinity to the bleomycin family of antibiotics. Binds to CL990; an antimitotic-antibiotic compound. From Klebsiella pneumoniae.
   4265..4386    +  polyA_signal   SV40 poly(A) signal: SV40 polyadenylation signal
   4459..4475    -  protein_bind   lac operator: The lac repressor binds to the lac operator to inhibit transcription in E. coli. This inhibition can be relieved by adding lactose or isopropyl-β-D-thiogalactopyranoside (IPTG). lac repressor encoded by lacI
   4483..4513    -  promoter       lac promoter: promoter for the E. coli lac operon
   4528..4549    -  protein_bind   CAP binding site: CAP binding activates transcription in the presence of cAMP. E. coli catabolite activator protein
   4562..4654    -  CDS            lacI (fragment): lac repressor; lacI; The lac repressor binds to the lac operator to inhibit transcription in E. coli. This inhibition can be relieved by adding lactose or isopropyl-β-D-thiogalactopyranoside (IPTG).
   4837..5425    -  rep_origin     ori: high-copy-number ColE1/pMB1/pBR322/pUC origin of replication
   5596..6456    -  CDS            AmpR: β-lactamase; bla; confers resistance to ampicillin, carbenicillin, and related antibiotics
   6457..6561    -  promoter       AmpR promoter: bla
