[The description below was written by a language model from this plasmid's Addgene catalogue record and pLannotate feature annotations shown in this document.]
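Description:
RT60 is a mammalian expression plasmid built on the pcDNA3.3 backbone that carries the human ELMOD3 coding sequence (1,143 bp) with a C-terminal HA epitope tag. The full sequenced plasmid is about 6.6 kb. In bacteria it is maintained at high copy through a ColE1/pUC-type origin and selected with ampicillin via the β-lactamase gene and its native promoter. An f1 phage origin is also present, along with small lac promoter/operator remnants and a bom fragment that are typical backbone carry-over rather than functional parts of the design.

The expression cassette places ELMOD3 under the human cytomegalovirus immediate-early enhancer and promoter, which drives strong constitutive transcription in most mammalian cell lines, and terminates it with the bovine growth hormone polyadenylation signal. A T7 promoter sits between the CMV promoter and the open reading frame, allowing in vitro transcription or serving as a sequencing primer site. The annotation directly after the ELMOD3 ORF is a short match to a 3xHA element, whose length is consistent with the single HA tag listed in the catalogue entry. The tag permits detection or immunoprecipitation of the protein with anti-HA antibodies. A second cassette, consisting of the SV40 enhancer/early promoter, the neomycin phosphotransferase gene and the SV40 poly(A) signal, allows G418 selection of stably transfected cells. The short HIV-1 LTR, ble and lacI hits are fragmentary annotations and probably not functional elements.

ELMOD3 is annotated as a GTPase-activating protein for the small GTPase ARL2 with low specific activity, and its gene aliases include deafness locus designations. The stated purpose is simply expression of ELMOD3, which suits transient or stable production of the tagged protein in cultured mammalian cells.
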