Addgene plasmid #117442: RT60
Purpose: Expression of ELMOD3
Depositing lab: Richard Kahn. Depositing organization: Emory University.
Backbone
  Vector backbone: pcDNA3.3
  Vector type: Mammalian Expression
Growth in bacteria
  Bacterial resistance: Ampicillin, 100 μg/mL
  Growth temperature: 37°C
  Growth strain: DH5alpha
  Copy number: High Copy
Gene/Insert
  Gene/Insert name: ELMOD3
  Species: H. sapiens (human)
  Insert size (bp): 1143
  Entrez Gene: ELMOD3 (a.k.a. DFNA81, DFNB88, LST3, RBED1, RBM29)
  Tag / fusion protein: HA (C terminal on insert)
  Cloning method: Unknown
Terms and licenses: Academic/Nonprofit Terms; Industry Terms: Not Available to Industry
How to cite: RT60 was a gift from Richard Kahn (Addgene plasmid # 117442 ; http://n2t.net/addgene:117442 ; RRID:Addgene_117442)
